Addgene plasmid #177285: pYTRW17K_6G5
Purpose: genomic integration of genes (inserted in I-SceI-site) via transposon Tn5 with GmR and PE-H
Depositing lab: Karl-Erich Jaeger. Depositing organization: Heinrich-Heine-Universitaet Duesseldorf. Publication: The modular pYT vector series employed for chromosomal gene integration and expression to produce carbazoles and glycolipids in P. putida. Weihmann R, Kubicki S, Bitzenhofer NL, Domrose A, Bator I, Kirschen LM, Kofler F, Funk A, Tiso T, Blank LM, Jaeger KE, Drepper T, Thies S, Loeschcke A. FEMS Microbes. 2022 Dec 19;4:xtac030. doi: 10.1093/femsmc/xtac030. eCollection 2023. PubMed 37333445.
Backbone
  Vector backbone: pYTRW07K_0G5
  Backbone size w/o insert (bp): 10451
  Vector type: Bacterial Expression, Synthetic Biology ; Yeast Expression, Tn5 genomic integration
  Selectable markers: Gentamicin ; URA3
Growth in bacteria
  Bacterial resistance: Kanamycin, 50 μg/mL
  Growth temperature: 37°C
  Growth strain: DH5alpha
  Copy number: Low Copy
Gene/Insert
  Gene/Insert name: pe-h (alt names: promotorless PE-H; Polyester hydrolase B7O88_RS11490)
  Species: Pseudomonas aestusnigri
  Insert size (bp): 947
  Cloning method: Ligation Independent Cloning
  Sequencing primers: 5′ CTCAATCTCGCGCTATTGTG; 3′ CCATGGACGCGTAGTCGTAG
Resource information
  A portion of this plasmid was derived from a plasmid made by: Bollinger et al (pET22b_PE-Hc6H in PMID: 32117139)
Terms and licenses: Academic/Nonprofit Terms; Industry Terms: Not Available to Industry
Depositor comments: Part of the pYT vector series which facilitates chromosomal integration via Tn5 tranposition with selection on gentamicin and transcriptional reporter PE-H (https://www.uniprot.org/uniprot/A0A1H6ABJ3; methods: Impranil-assay). Target genes can be inserted at the I-SceI site.
How to cite: pYTRW17K_6G5 was a gift from Karl-Erich Jaeger (Addgene plasmid # 177285 ; http://n2t.net/addgene:177285 ; RRID:Addgene_177285)
