[The description below was written by a language model from this plasmid's Addgene catalogue record and pLannotate feature annotations shown in this document.]
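Description:
pYTRW17K_6G5 is a member of the modular pYT vector series, an E. coli/yeast shuttle plasmid built to deliver genes into bacterial chromosomes by Tn5 transposition; the associated work applies the series to Pseudomonas putida. It derives from the backbone pYTRW07K_0G5, and the sequenced record is about 11.4 kb. In E. coli it replicates from a ColE1/pBR322-type origin, listed as low copy, and is selected with kanamycin through the neo (nptII) gene. A pBR322 bom site is annotated, a region that normally allows conjugative mobilisation. The S. cerevisiae CEN4/ARS1 elements and the URA3 marker with its own promoter allow maintenance in yeast. This probably supports recombination-based assembly, although the record states only ligation-independent cloning.

The payload combines a promoterless pe-h gene, encoding a polyester hydrolase from Pseudomonas aestusnigri, with a gentamicin acetyltransferase (GmR) cassette driven by the class 1 integron Pc promoter. The annotation software labels pe-h by its similarity to a PET-degrading cutinase. A full-length Tn5 transposase gene (tnpA) lies next to these elements. The transposon end repeats are not annotated, so the exact limits of the mobile segment cannot be read from the feature table. Target genes are inserted at an I-SceI site, which is also not annotated. After transposition, integrants are selected on gentamicin.

Because pe-h has no promoter of its own, it acts as a transcriptional reporter: its esterase activity, scored with an Impranil polyester clearing assay, indicates read-through transcription. This helps to identify insertions where the cargo is well expressed. Several short rop, RMD1 and partial tnpA hits appear to be remnants of the source fragments.
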