Features (pLannotate 1.2.2; 18 found; start..end, strand, type, name):
   1812..2591    +  CDS            PETH_UNKP (fragment): Experimental evidence at protein level: Swiss-Prot protein existence level 1. Cutinase that degrades cutin fibers prepared from tomato peels and hydrolyzes various fatty acid monoesters with acyl chain lengths of 2 to 18, with a preference for short-chain substrates (C4 substrate at most). Cannot hydrolyze olive oil (PubMed:22194294). Is also able to degrade polyethylene terephthalate (PET), the most abundant polyester plastic in the world (PubMed:22194294, PubMed:32269349). Can also depolymerize poly(epsilon-caprolactone) (PCL), a synthetic aliphatic biodegradable polyester (PubMed:22194294).
   2778..2806    +  promoter       Pc promoter: intI1 (promoter lies within the coding sequence); class 1 integron promoter
   2995..3528    +  CDS            GmR: gentamycin acetyltransferase; aacC1; confers resistance to gentamycin
   3752..5179    +  CDS            tnpA: TN5P_ECOLX - Also known as tnp. Experimental evidence at protein level: Swiss-Prot protein existence level 1. Mediates transposition of transposon Tn5 by a 'cut and paste' mechanism. First, the monomeric transposase binds the 19 bp inverted DNA repeats flanking the transposon. Then, dimerization of the DNA- bound transposase creates a synaptic DNA complex. After nicking of the first DNA strand, excision of the transposon proceeds through a series of intermediates. The transposase then mediates the insertion of the transposon at a new site by strand transfer. The activity of the wild- type tran
   5190..5255    +  CDS            RMD1 (fragment): RMD1_YEAST - Experimental evidence at protein level: Swiss-Prot protein existence level 1. Required for sporulation where it is believed to have a role in meiotic nuclear division. From Saccharomyces cerevisiae (strain ATCC 204508 / S288c) (Baker's yeast).
   5703..5995    -  misc_feature   CEN4: S. cerevisiae CEN4 centromere
   6018..6150    -  misc_feature   CEN/ARS (fragment): S. cerevisiae CEN4 centromere fused to the autonomously replicating sequence ARS1/ARS416
   6150..6326    -  misc_feature   CEN/ARS (fragment): S. cerevisiae CEN4 centromere fused to the autonomously replicating sequence ARS1/ARS416
   6327..7091    -  rep_origin     ARS1 (fragment): S. cerevisiae autonomously replicating sequence ARS1/ARS416
   7092..7130    +  CDS            rop (fragment): Rop protein, which maintains plasmids at low copy number; rop
   7232..7372    +  misc_feature   bom: basis of mobility region from pBR322
   7558..8146    -  rep_origin     ori: high-copy-number ColE1/pMB1/pBR322/pUC origin of replication
   8328..9119    -  CDS            neo: KKA2_KLEPN - Also known as kan, nptII. Experimental evidence at protein level: Swiss-Prot protein existence level 1. Resistance to kanamycin, neomycin, paromomycin, ribostamycin, butirosin and gentamicin B. From Klebsiella pneumoniae.
   9151..9507    -  CDS            tnpA (fragment): TN5P_ECOLX - Also known as tnp. Experimental evidence at protein level: Swiss-Prot protein existence level 1. Mediates transposition of transposon Tn5 by a 'cut and paste' mechanism. First, the monomeric transposase binds the 19 bp inverted DNA repeats flanking the transposon. Then, dimerization of the DNA- bound transposase creates a synaptic DNA complex. After nicking of the first DNA strand, excision of the transposon proceeds through a series of intermediates. The transposase then mediates the insertion of the transposon at a new site by strand transfer. The activity of the wild- type tran
   9558..9773    +  promoter       URA3 promoter: S. cerevisiae URA3
   9774..10577   +  CDS            URA3: orotidine-5'-phosphate decarboxylase, required for uracil biosynthesis; S. cerevisiae URA3; yeast auxotrophic marker, counterselectable with 5-fluoroorotic acid (5-FOA)
  10813..11193   -  CDS            YPB1_ECOLX: Protein predicted: Swiss-Prot protein existence level 4. From Escherichia coli.
  11210..11359   +  CDS            rop (fragment): Rop protein, which maintains plasmids at low copy number; rop
>Addgene plasmid #177285 | pYTRW17K_6G5 | addgene full sequence | sequence record 422626 | Addgene NGS Result
CTAGTCCCGGGTCCACATATCCACGGGCTGGCAAGGGAGCGCAGCGACCGCGCAGGGCGAAGCCCGGAGA
GCAAGCCCGTAGGGCGCCGCAGCCGCCGTAGGCGGTCACGACTTTGCGAAGCAAAGTCTAGTGAGTATAC
TCAAGCATTGAGTGGCCCGCCGGAGGCACCGCCTTGCGCTGCCCCCGTCGAGCCGGTTGGACACCAAAAG
GGAGGGGCAGGCATGGCGGCATACGCGATCATGCGATGCAAGAAGCTGGCGAAAATGGGCAACGTGGCGG
CCAGTCTCAAGCACGCCTACCGCGAGCGCGAGACGCCCAACGCTGACGCCAGCAGGACGCCAGAGAACGA
GCACTGGGCGGCCAGCAGCACCGATGAAGCGATGGGCCGACTGCGCGAGTTGCTGCCAGAGAAGCGGCGC
AAGGACGCTGTGTTGGCGGTCGAGTACGTCATGACGGCCAGCCCGGAATGGTGGAAGTCGGCCAGCCAAG
AACAGCAGGCGGCGTTCTTCGAGAAGGCGCACAAGTGGCTGGCGGACAAGTACGGGGCGGATCGCATCGT
GACGGCCAGCATCCACCGTGACGAAACCAGCCCGCACATGACCGCGTTCGTGGTGCCGCTGACGCAGGAC
GGCAGGCTGTCGGCCAAGGAGTTCATCGGCAACAAAGCGCAGATGACCCGCGACCAGACCACGTTTGCGG
CCGCTGTGGCCGATCTAGGGCTGCAACGGGGCATCGAGGGCAGCAAGGCACGTCACACGCGCATTCAGGC
GTTCTACGAGGCCCTGGAGCGGCCACCAGTGGGCCACGTCACCATCAGCCCGCAAGCGGTCGAGCCACGC
GCCTATGCACCGCAGGGATTGGCCGAAAAGCTGGGAATCTCAAAGCGCGTTGAGACGCCGGAAGCCGTGG
CCGACCGGCTGACAAAAGCGGTTCGGCAGGGGTATGAGCCTGCCCTACAGGCCGCCGCAGGAGCGCGTGA
GATGCGCAAGAAGGCCGATCAAGCCCAAGAGACGGCCCGAGACCTTCGGGAGCGCCTGAAGCCCGTTCTG
GACGCCCTGGGGCCGTTGAATCGGGATATGCAGGCCAAGGCCGCCGCGATCATCAAGGCCGTGGGCGAAA
AGCTGCTGACGGAACAGCGGGAAGTCCAGCGCCAGAAACAGGCCCAGCGCCAGCAGGAACGCGGGCGCGC
ACATTTCCCCGAAAAGTGCCACCTGACGTCTAAGAAACCATTATTATCATGACTGACTCTTATACACAAG
TTATCTGCAGCACTCAACAGATCTCCGTCTACTTGCGACACCTCTCTTAAGGTAGCTGGACCGGATTCGG
GTCTAGCCTATATCGTCAATCCGTTGATCTATGTCGGGTGCGGAGAAAGAGGTAATGAAATGGGCGATCG
CCCACAGCTTACACAGACCTAATCGTAGAGTTCCTAGTAATACTTAGTGGCTCGTTACCTCGTTCTTCCA
GGCCAGGGGGCCGTACGCGCTCGGCGAACAGTATAAGCAGATTCGACTCACTAGGGATAACAGGGTAATC
TCTGGGTATCGACTCAATCTCGCGCTATTGTGCTATATCCGTGGACGGTTGCGGTCAATTCTGTCGGAAA
ATCAACGGATACGAACAATTACTCGCGACTTCCTCAATACGTGCTGCAACGCGCGCGAACTTTAGAAGGA
GATATACCATGCCATTTAACAAGAAAAGCGTTCTTGCCCTCTGTGGCGCTGGCGCGCTGCTGTTCTCGAT
GTCTGCCCTGGCCAACAACCCGGCACCGACCGATCCGGGTGATTCGGGCGGTGGTTCCGCCTATCAGCGC
GGTCCGGATCCGTCCGTCAGCTTCCTCGAAGCCGATCGCGGTCAGTACAGCGTCCGTTCCAGCCGTGTCT
CCAGCCTGGTCAGCGGCTTTGGCGGCGGCACCATTTACTATCCGACAGGCACAACCGGCACTATGGGTGC
GGTCGTTGTAATTCCCGGCTTCGTTTCTGCCGAGTCTTCGATTGACTGGTGGGGCCCGAAACTGGCGTCC
TATGGTTTCGTGGTCATGACCATTGACACCAACACCGGCTTTGATCAGCCGCCGAGCCGTGCGCGTCAGA
TCAACAACGCACTGGATTATCTGGTTAGCCAGAACAGCCGCAGCTCCAGCCCGGTTCGCGGCATGATCGA
CACCAATCGTCTGGGCGTCATTGGCTGGTCGATGGGCGGTGGCGGCACCCTGCGTGTTGCCAGTGAAGGT
CGTATCAAGGCAGCCATTCCGCTGGCGCCCTGGGATACAACCAGCTACTACGCCAGCCGCTCGCAGGCAC
CGACTCTGATCTTTGCCTGTGAGTCGGATGTGATCGCGCCGGTCCTCCAGCATGCCTCACCGTTCTACAA
TTCCCTGCCTTCCAGCATCGACAAGGCCTTTGTGGAAATCAATGGTGGCAGCCACTACTGCGGTAATGGC
GGCAGCATCTACAACGATGTGCTGAGCCGGTTCGGGGTGTCCTGGATGAAACTGCATCTGGATGAAGACA
GCCGCTACAAGCAGTTCCTCTGCGGACCGAACCACACTTCCGACTCTCAGATCTCCGATTATCGCGGCAA
CTGCCCGTACTAATAACGCGCGCGTAACTATAACGGTCCTAAGGTAGCGAGCTTACTTGTGCTGTTGTGT
AAGGACACGCTTAACCCAGAGAATTCCAGCGACCTATTCTACGACTACGCGTCCATGGCTCGAGGAGCTC
GGTACCGCCCCACTACCCGATTTATCAAGATTTGGCGGAGAGTCCCATTGACATAAGCCTGTTCGGTTCG
TAAACTGTAATGCAAGTAGCGTATGCGCTCACGCAACTGGTCCAGAACCTTGACCGAACGCAGCGGTGGT
AACGGCGCAGTGGCGGTTTTCATGGCTTGTTATGACTGTTTTTTTGTACAGTCTATGCCTCGGGCATCCA
AGCAGCAAGCGCGTTACGCCGTGGGTCGATGTTTGATGTTATGGAGCAGCAACGATGTTACGCAGCAGCA
ACGATGTTACGCAGCAGGGCAGTCGCCCTAAAACAAAGTTAGGTGGCTCAAGTATGGGCATCATTCGCAC
ATGTAGGCTCGGCCCTGACCAAGTCAAATCCATGCGGGCTGCTCTTGATCTTTTCGGTCGTGAGTTCGGA
GACGTAGCCACCTACTCCCAACATCAGCCGGACTCCGATTACCTCGGGAACTTGCTCCGTAGTAAGACAT
TCATCGCGCTTGCTGCCTTCGACCAAGAAGCGGTTGTTGGCGCTCTCGCGGCTTACGTTCTGCCCAAGTT
TGAGCAGCCGCGTAGTGAGATCTATATCTATGATCTCGCAGTCTCCGGCGAGCACCGGAGGCAGGGCATT
GCCACCGCGCTCATCAATCTCCTCAAGCATGAGGCCAACGCGCTTGGTGCTTATGTGATCTACGTGCAAG
CAGATTACGGTGACGATCCCGCAGTGGCTCTCTATACAAAGTTGGGCATACGGGAAGAAGTGATGCACTT
TGATATCGACCCAAGTACCGCCACCTAAGTCGACTGGCAAACAGCTATTATGGGTATTATGGGTGTGTAT
CCAGAACGACGGATCTTGACGCAATTTGGCGTGGCTCTCTTAAGGTAGCCCTCCGACCAATTGAGGTGCG
CTCTGACCGATCAGTTTAGACTTGTGTATAAGAGTCAGAGCGTCCTGAACGGAACCTTTCCCGTTTTCCA
GGATCTGATCTTCCATGTGACCTCCTAACATGGTAACGTTCATGATAACTTCTGCTCTTCATCGTGCGGC
CGACTGGGCTAAATCTGTGTTCTCTTCGGCGGCGCTGGGTGATCCTCGCCGTACTGCCCGCTTGGTTAAC
GTCGCCGCCCAATTGGCAAAATATTCTGGTAAATCAATAACCATCTCATCAGAGGGTAGTGAAGCCATGC
AGGAAGGCGCTTACCGATTTATCCGCAATCCCAACGTTTCTGCCGAGGCGATCAGAAAGGCTGGCGCCAT
GCAAACAGTCAAGTTGGCTCAGGAGTTTCCCGAACTGCTGGCCATTGAGGACACCACCTCTTTGAGTTAT
CGCCACCAGGTCGCCGAAGAGCTTGGCAAGCTGGGCTCTATTCAGGATAAATCCCGCGGATGGTGGGTTC
ACTCCGTTCTCTTGCTCGAGGCCACCACATTCCGCACCGTAGGATTACTGCATCAGGAGTGGTGGATGCG
CCCGGATGACCCTGCCGATGCGGATGAAAAGGAGAGTGGCAAATGGCTGGCAGCGGCCGCAACTAGCCGG
TTACGCATGGGCAGCATGATGAGCAACGTGATTGCGGTCTGTGACCGCGAAGCCGATATTCATGCTTATC
TGCAGGACAAACTGGCGCATAACGAGCGCTTCGTGGTGCGCTCCAAGCACCCACGCAAGGACGTAGAGTC
TGGGTTGTATCTGTACGACCATCTGAAGAACCAACCGGAGTTGGGTGGCTATCAGATCAGCATTCCGCAA
AAGGGCGTGGTGGATAAACGCGGTAAACGTAAAAATCGACCAGCCCGCAAGGCGAGCTTGAGCCTGCGCA
GTGGGCGCATCACGCTAAAACAGGGGAATATCACGCTCAACGCGGTGCTGGCCGAGGAGATTAACCCGCC
CAAGGGTGAGACCCCGTTGAAATGGTTGTTGCTGACCAGCGAACCGGTCGAGTCGCTAGCCCAAGCCTTG
CGCGTCATCGACATTTATACCCATCGCTGGCGGATCGAGGAGTTCCATAAGGCATGGAAAACCGGAGCAG
GAGCCGAGAGGCAACGCATGGAGGAGCCGGATAATCTGGAGCGGATGGTCTCGATCCTCTCGTTTGTTGC
GGTCAGGCTGTTACAGCTCAGAGAAAGCTTCACGCTGCCGCAAGCACTCAGGGCGCAAGGGCTGCTAAAG
GAAGCGGAACACGTAGAAAGCCAGTCCGCAGAAACGGTGCTGACCCCGGATGAATGTCAGCTACTGGGCT
ATCTGGACAAGGGAAAACGCAAGCGCAAAGAGAAAGCAGGTAGCTTGCAGTGGGCTTACATGGCGATAGC
TAGACTGGGCGGTTTTATGGACAGCAAGCGAACCGGAATTGCCAGCTGGGGCGCCCTCTGGGAAGGTTGG
GAAGCCCTGCAAAGTAAACTGGATGGCTTTCTTGCCGCCAAGGATCTGATGGCGCAGGGGATCAAGATCT
GACCCGGGACTAGTTGGTGTGGAAGTCCTAATATCGGTGATCAATATAGTGGTTGACATGCTGGCTAGTC
AACATTGAGCCTTTTGATCATGCAAATATATTACGGTATTTTACAATCAAATATCAAACTTAACTATTGA
CTTTATAACTTATTTAGGTGGTAACATTCTTATAAAAAAGAAAAAAATTACTGCAAAACAGTACTAGCTT
TTAACTTGTATCCTAGGTTATCTATGCTGTCTCACCATAGAGAATATTACCTATTTCAGAATGTATGTCC
ATGATTCGCCGGGTAAATACATATAATACACAAATCTGGCTTAATAAAGTCTATAATATATCTCATAAAG
AAGTGCTAAATTGGCTAGTGCTATATATTTTTAAGAAAATTTCTTTTGACTAAGTCCATATCGACTTTGT
AAAAGTTCACATTAGCATACATATATTACACGAGCCAGAAATAGTAACTTTTGCCTAAATCACAAATTGC
AAAATTTAATTGCTTGCAAAAGGTCACATGCTTATAATCAACTTTTTTAAAAATTTAAAATACTTTTTTA
TTTTTTATTTTTAAACATAAATGAAATAATTTATTTATTGTTTATGATTACCGAAACATAAAACCTGCTC
AAGAAAAAGAAACTGTTTTGTCCTTGGAAAAAAAGCACTACCTAGGAGCGGCCAAAATGCCGAGGCTTTC
ATAGCTTAAACTCTTTACAGAAAATAGGCATTATAGATCAGTTCGAGTTTTCTTATTCTTCCTTCCGGTT
TTATCGTCACAGTTTTACAGTAAATAAGTATCACCTCTTAGAGTTAACCTATACTAAAATTTATGCCAGT
TAACTATGAGATAAGCAAGTATCATCTCATTTCATTACCTGAAGTCGAGTAAACAGAAAATCCAATTGTT
GATGAACCTCAATGACTTAGAACTATCTATCGGCAGATCATATAAAGAGGATTTAGGTACTCGAGAACGC
TCCGTACATGCAGCTAAACCTCCAAGCATCTCTAACTTGGGTAGTGCTTTCTCCACCATTTTCTGTGCTT
GCTCCTTCGTGGCAAGTCCAGCCCATAATGCCCAGAATGTAGTTGCGGATTCGTATGACGTTCTGTGCTT
GATTTTTGTGTTGTAGTCAAAGAAAAGGTCCGGTTAAACGGATCTCGCATTGATGAGGCAACGCTAATTA
TCAACATATAGATTGTTATCTATCTGCATGAACACGAAATCTTTACTTGACGACTTGAGGCTGATGGTGT
TTATGCAAAGAAACCACTGTGTTTAATATGTGTCACTGTTTGATATTACTGTCAGCGTAGAAGATAATAG
TAAAAGCGGTTAATAAGTGTATTTGAGATAAGTGTGATAAAGTTTTTACAGCGAAAAGACGATAAATACA
AGAAAATGATTACGAGGATACGGAGAGAGGTATGTACATGTGTATTTATATACTAAGCTGCCGGCGGTTG
TTTGCAAGACCGAGAAAAGGCTAGCAAGAATCGGGTCATTGTAGCGTATGCGCCTGTGAACATTCTCTTC
AACAAGTTTGATTCCATTGCGGTGAAATGGTAAAAGTCAACCCCCTGCGATGTATATTTTCCTGTACAAT
CAATCAAAAAGCCAAATGATTTAGCATTATCTTTACATCTTGTTATTTTACAGATTTTATGTTTAGATCT
TTTATGCTTGCTTTTCAAAAGGCCTGCAGGCAAGTGCACAAACAATACTTAAATAAATACTACTCAGTAA
TAACCTATTTCTTAGCATTTTTGACGAAATTTGCTATTTTGTTAGAGTCTTTTACACCATTTGTCTCCAC
ACCTCCGCTTACATCAACACCAATAACGCCATTTAATCTAAGCGCATCACCAACATTTTCTGGCGTCAGT
CCACCAGCTAACATAAAATGTTGCCTCGCGCGTTTCGGTGATGACGGTGAAAACCTCTGACACATGCAGC
TCCCGGAGACGGTCACAGCTTGTCTGTAAGCGGATGCCGGGAGCAGACAAGCCCGTCAGGGCGCGTCAGC
GGGTGTTGGCGGGTGTCGGGGCGCAGCCATGACCCAGTCACGTAGCGATAGCGGAGTGTATACTGGCTTA
ACTATGCGGCATCAGAGCAGATTGTACTGAGAGTGCACCATATGCGGTGTGAAATACCGCACAGATGCGT
AAGGAGAAAATACCGCATCAGGCGCTCTTCCGCTTCCTCGCTCACTGACTCGCTGCGCTCGGTCGTTCGG
CTGCGGCGAGCGGTATCAGCTCACTCAAAGGCGGTAATACGGTTATCCACAGAATCAGGGGATAACGCAG
GAAAGAACATGTGAGCAAAAGGCCAGCAAAAGGCCAGGAACCGTAAAAAGGCCGCGTTGCTGGCGTTTTT
CCATAGGCTCCGCCCCCCTGACGAGCATCACAAAAATCGACGCTCAAGTCAGAGGTGGCGAAACCCGACA
GGACTATAAAGATACCAGGCGTTTCCCCCTGGAAGCTCCCTCGTGCGCTCTCCTGTTCCGACCCTGCCGC
TTACCGGATACCTGTCCGCCTTTCTCCCTTCGGGAAGCGTGGCGCTTTCTCATAGCTCACGCTGTAGGTA
TCTCAGTTCGGTGTAGGTCGTTCGCTCCAAGCTGGGCTGTGTGCACGAACCCCCCGTTCAGCCCGACCGC
TGCGCCTTATCCGGTAACTATCGTCTTGAGTCCAACCCGGTAAGACACGACTTATCGCCACTGGCAGCAG
CCACTGGTAACAGGATTAGCAGAGCGAGGTATGTAGGCGGTGCTACAGAGTTCTTGAAGTGGTGGCCTAA
CTACGGCTACACTAGAAGGACAGTATTTGGTATCTGCGCTCTGCTGAAGCCAGTTACCTTCGGAAAAAGA
GTTGGTAGCTCTTGATCCGGCAAACAAACCACCGCTGGTAGCGGTGGTTTTTTTGTTTGCAAGCAGCAGA
TTACGCGCAGAAAAAAAGGATCTCAAGAAGATCCTTTGATCTTTTCTACGGGGTCTGACGCTCAGTGGAA
CGAAAACTCACGTTAAGGGATTTTGGTCATGAGATTATCAAAAAGGATCTTCACCTAGATCCTTTTAAAT
TAAAAATGAAGTTTTAAATCAATCTAAAGTATATATGAGTAAACTTGGTCTGACAGGAGCTCGCTCAGAA
GAACTCGTCAAGAAGGCGATAGAAGGCGATGCGCTGCGAATCGGGAGCGGCGATACCGTAAAGCACGAGG
AAGCGGTCAGCCCATTCGCCGCCAAGCTCTTCAGCAATATCACGGGTAGCCAACGCTATGTCCTGATAGC
GGTCCGCCACACCCAGCCGGCCACAGTCGATGAATCCAGAAAAGCGGCCATTTTCCACCATGATATTCGG
CAAGCAGGCATCGCCATGGGTCACGACGAGATCCTCGCCGTCGGGCATCCGCGCCTTGAGCCTGGCGAAC
AGTTCGGCTGGCGCGAGCCCCTGATGCTCTTCGTCCAGATCATCCTGATCGACAAGACCGGCTTCCATCC
GAGTACGTGCTCGCTCGATGCGATGTTTCGCTTGGTGGTCGAATGGGCAGGTAGCCGGATCAAGCGTATG
CAGCCGCCGCATTGCATCAGCCATGATGGATACTTTCTCGGCAGGAGCAAGGTGAGATGACAGGAGATCC
TGCCCCGGCACTTCGCCCAATAGCAGCCAGTCCCTTCCCGCTTCAGTGACAACGTCGAGCACAGCTGCGC
AAGGAACGCCCGTCGTGGCCAGCCACGATAGCCGCGCTGCCTCGTCTTGGAGTTCATTCAGGGCACCGGA
CAGGTCGGTCTTGACAAAAAGAACCGGGCGCCCCTGCGCTGACAGCCGGAACACGGCGGCATCAGAGCAG
CCGATTGTCTGTTGTGCCCAGTCATAGCCGAATAGCCTCTCCACCCAAGCGGCCGGAGAACCTGCGTGCA
ATCCATCTTGTTCAATCATGCGAAACGATCCTCATCCTGTCTCTTGATCAGATCTTGATCCCCTGCGCCA
TCAGATCCTTGGCGGCAAGAAAGCCATCCAGTTTACTTTGCAGGGCTTCCCAACCTTACCAGAGGGCGCC
CCAGCTGGCAATTCCGGTTCGCTTGCTGTCCATAAAACCGCCCAGTCTAGCTATCGCCATGTAAGCCCAC
TGCAAGCTACCTGCTTTCTCTTTGCGCTTGCGTTTTCCCTTGTCCAGATAGCCCAGTAGCTGACATTCAT
CCGGGCGATCGATGGAAGCCGGCGGCACCTCGCTAACGGATTCACCACTCCAAGAATTGGAGCCAATCAA
TTCTTGCGGAGAACTGTGAATGCGCAAACCAACCCTTGGCAGAACATATCCATCGCGTCCGCCATCTCCA
GCAGCCGCACGCGGCGCATCGGGGGGGGGGGGGGGNTTTCAATTCATCATTTTTTTTTTATTCTTTTTTT
TGATTTCGGTTTCCTTGAAATTTTTTTGATTCGGTAATCTCCGAACAGAAGGAAGAACGAAGGAAGGAGC
ACAGACTTAGATTGGTATATATACGCATATGTAGTGTTGAAGAAACATGAAATTGCCCAGTATTCTTAAC
CCAACTGCACAGAACAAAAACCTGCAGGAAACGAAGATAAATCATGTCGAAAGCTACATATAAGGAACGT
GCTGCTACTCATCCTAGTCCTGTTGCTGCCAAGCTATTTAATATCATGCACGAAAAGCAAACAAACTTGT
GTGCTTCATTGGATGTTCGTACCACCAAGGAATTACTGGAGTTAGTTGAAGCATTAGGTCCCAAAATTTG
TTTACTAAAAACACATGTGGATATCTTGACTGATTTTTCCATGGAGGGCACAGTTAAGCCGCTAAAGGCA
TTATCCGCCAAGTACAATTTTTTACTCTTCGAAGACAGAAAATTTGCTGACATTGGTAATACAGTCAAAT
TGCAGTACTCTGCGGGTGTATACAGAATAGCAGAATGGGCAGACATTACGAATGCACACGGTGTGGTGGG
CCCAGGTATTGTTAGCGGTTTGAAGCAGGCGGCAGAAGAAGTAACAAAGGAACCTAGAGGCCTTTTGATG
TTAGCAGAATTGTCATGCAAGGGCTCCCTATCTACTGGAGAATATACTAAGGGTACTGTTGACATTGCGA
AGAGCGACAAAGATTTTGTTATCGGCTTTATTGCTCAAAGAGACATGGGTGGAAGAGATGAAGGTTACGA
TTGGTTGATTATGACACCCGGTGTGGGTTTAGATGACAAGGGAGACGCATTGGGTCAACAGTATAGAACC
GTGGATGATGTGGTCTCTACAGGATCTGACATTATTATTGTTGGAAGAGGACTATTTGCAAAGGGAAGGG
ATGCTAAGGTAGAGGGTGAACGTTACAGAAAAGCAGGCTGGGAAGCATATTTGAGAAGATGCGGCCAGCA
AAACTAAAAAACTGTATTATAAGTAAATGCATGTATACTAAACTCACAAATTAGAGCTTCAATTTAATTA
TATCAGTTATTACCCGGGAATCTCGGTCGTAATGATTTTTATAATGACGAAAAAAAAAAAATTGGAAAGA
AAACCCCCCCCCCCSCMGCGTTGGGTCCTGGCCACGGGTGCGCATGATCGTGCTCCTGTCGTTGAGGACC
CGGCTAGGCTGGCGGGGTTGCCTTACTGGTTAGCAGAATGAATCACCGATACGCGAGCGAACGTGAAGCG
ACTGCTGCTGCAAAACGTCTGCGACCTGAGCAACAACATGAATGGTCTTCGGTTTCCGTGTTTCGTAAAG
TCTGGAAACGCGGAAGTCAGCGCCCTGCACCATTATGTTCCGGATCTGCATCGCAGGATGCTGCTGGCTA
CCCTGTGGAACACCTACATCTGTATTAACGAAGCGCTGGCATTGACCCTGAGTGATTTTTCTCTGGTCCC
GCCGCATCCATACCGCCAGTTGTTTACCCTCACAACGTTCCAGTAACCGGGCATGTTCATCATCAGTAAC
CCGTATCGTGAGCATCCTCTCTCGTTTCATCGGTATCATTACCCCCATGAACAGAAATCCCCCTTACACG
GAGGCATCAGTGACCAAACAGGAAAAAACCGCCCTTAACATGGCCCGCTTTATCAGAAGCCAGACATTAA
CGCTTCTGGAGAAACTCAACGAGCTGGACGCGGATGAACAGGCAGACATCTGTGAATCGCTTCACGACCA
CGCTGATGAGCTTTACCGCTGGGCCATTCTCATGAAGAATATCTTGAATTTATTGTCATATTA
